Addgene plasmid #136591: pAAV-CaMKII-nirButterfly
Purpose: AAV plasmid for CaMKII-driven expression of a genetically-encoded voltage indicator nirButterfly
Depositing lab: Vladislav Verkhusha. Depositing organization: Albert Einstein College of Medicine. Publication: Screening and Cellular Characterization of Genetically Encoded Voltage Indicators Based on Near-Infrared Fluorescent Proteins. Monakhov MV, Matlashov ME, Colavita M, Song C, Shcherbakova DM, Antic SD, Verkhusha VV, Knopfel T. ACS Chem Neurosci. 2020 Nov 4;11(21):3523-3531. doi: 10.1021/acschemneuro.0c00046. Epub 2020 Oct 16. PubMed 33063984.
Backbone
  Vector backbone: pAAV-CW3SL
  Vector type: Mammalian Expression, AAV
Growth in bacteria
  Bacterial resistance: Ampicillin, 100 μg/mL
  Growth temperature: 37°C
  Growth strain: NEB Stable
  Copy number: Low Copy
Gene/Insert
  Gene/Insert name: nirButterfly
  Species: Synthetic
  Promoter: CaMKIIa
  Cloning method: Restriction Enzyme; 5′ cloning site KpnI (not destroyed); 3′ cloning site EcoRI (not destroyed)
  Sequencing primers: 5′ GGTTCTCCGTTTGCACTCAG; 3′ TGAAAGCCATACGGGAAGCAATAG
Terms and licenses: Academic/Nonprofit Terms; Industry Terms: Not Available to Industry
Depositor comments: Please visit https://www.biorxiv.org/content/10.1101/536359v1 for BioRxiv preprint.
How to cite: pAAV-CaMKII-nirButterfly was a gift from Vladislav Verkhusha (Addgene plasmid # 136591 ; http://n2t.net/addgene:136591 ; RRID:Addgene_136591)
