[The description below was written by a language model from this plasmid's Addgene catalogue record and pLannotate feature annotations shown in this document.]
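Description:
pAAV-CaMKII-nirButterfly is an adeno-associated virus transfer plasmid built on the pAAV-CW3SL backbone for expressing the genetically encoded voltage indicator nirButterfly in mammalian cells. The expression cassette lies between AAV2 inverted terminal repeats, which allow the intervening DNA to be replicated and packaged into recombinant AAV particles when helper functions are supplied in trans. One ITR spans the numbering origin of the circular sequence and so appears as two fragments in the annotation. In bacteria the plasmid is maintained by a ColE1/pUC-type origin and selected through the AmpR β-lactamase gene. An f1 phage origin is also present. The catalogue lists the plasmid as low copy and names a recombination-deficient growth strain, a common choice for keeping ITRs intact.

A compact fragment of the mouse CaMKIIα promoter drives the synthetic nirButterfly insert, which was cloned between KpnI and EcoRI sites. This promoter is commonly used to favour expression in excitatory neurons. The annotated coding region contains two near-infrared, biliverdin-dependent fluorescent proteins derived from Rhodopseudomonas palustris, miRFP720 upstream and miRFP670 downstream, separated by roughly 500 bp of unannotated sequence. This layout fits a "butterfly" FRET design in which two fluorophores flank a voltage-sensing domain, but the feature table does not identify the intervening segment. A short KCNJ2 (Kir2.1)-derived fragment lies upstream of miRFP720; such motifs are often used as membrane trafficking signals, although the record does not state its role. Truncated WPRE and SV40 polyadenylation fragments follow the coding region, supporting transcript stability and 3′ processing while conserving packaging capacity. The construct is intended for CaMKII-driven expression of the indicator for near-infrared optical voltage recording.
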