Features (pLannotate 1.2.2; 19 found; start..end, strand, type, name):
      1..76      -  repeat_region  AAV2 ITR (fragment): inverted terminal repeat of adeno-associated virus serotype 2 inverted
     95..459     +  promoter       CaMKII promoter (fragment): promoter for the mouse calcium/calmodulin-dependent kinase II α subunit
    467..486     -  misc_feature   MCS (fragment): pBluescript multiple cloning site
    703..762     +  CDS            KCNJ2 (fragment): KCNJ2_HUMAN - Also known as IRK1. Experimental evidence at protein level: Swiss-Prot protein existence level 1. Probably participates in establishing action potential waveform and excitability of neuronal and muscle tissues. Inward rectifier potassium channels are characterized by a greater tendency to allow potassium to flow into the cell rather than out of it. Their voltage dependence is regulated by the concentration of extracellular potassium; as external potassium is raised, the voltage range of the channel opening shifts to more positive voltages. The inward rectification is mainly due t
    808..1755    +  CDS            miRFP720: miRFP720 is a basic (constitutively fluorescent) near ir fluorescent protein published in 2018, derived from Rhodopseudomonas palustris. It has low acid sensitivity. It requires the cofactor biliverdin for fluorescence.
   2242..3141    +  CDS            miRFP670: miRFP670 is a basic (constitutively fluorescent) near ir fluorescent protein published in 2016, derived from Rhodopseudomonas palustris. It has low acid sensitivity. It requires the cofactor biliverdin for fluorescence.
   3161..3318    +  misc_feature   WPRE (fragment): woodchuck hepatitis virus posttranscriptional regulatory element
   3324..3408    +  misc_feature   WPRE (fragment): woodchuck hepatitis virus posttranscriptional regulatory element
   3407..3450    -  polyA_signal   SV40 poly(A) signal (fragment): SV40 polyadenylation signal
   3454..3521    -  polyA_signal   SV40 poly(A) signal (fragment): SV40 polyadenylation signal
   3594..3734    +  repeat_region  AAV2 ITR: inverted terminal repeat of adeno-associated virus serotype 2 inverted
   3739..3790    -  misc_feature   bom (fragment): basis of mobility region from pBR322
   3809..4264    +  rep_origin     f1 ori (sequence partly withheld): f1 bacteriophage origin of replication; arrow indicates direction of (+) strand synthesis
   4265..4314    -  misc_feature   bom (fragment): basis of mobility region from pBR322
   4416..4451    -  CDS            rop (fragment): Rop protein, which maintains plasmids at low copy number; rop
   4546..4650    +  promoter       AmpR promoter: bla
   4651..5511    +  CDS            AmpR: β-lactamase; bla; confers resistance to ampicillin, carbenicillin, and related antibiotics
   5682..6270    +  rep_origin     ori: high-copy-number ColE1/pMB1/pBR322/pUC origin of replication
   6332..6377    -  repeat_region  AAV2 ITR (fragment): inverted terminal repeat of adeno-associated virus serotype 2 inverted
>Addgene plasmid #136591 | pAAV-CaMKII-nirButterfly | addgene full sequence | sequence record 270807 | Addgene NGS Result
ACCTTTGGTCGCCCGGCCTCAGTGAGCGAGCGAGCGCGCAGAGAGGGAGTGGCCAACTCCATCACTAGGG
GTTCCTGCGGCCGCAGATGCTGCACACTTGTGGACTAAGTTTGTTCGCATCCCCTTCTCCAACCCCCTCA
GTACATCACCCTGGGGGAACAGGGTCCACTTGCTCCTGGGCCCACACAGTCCTGCAGTATTGTGTATATA
AGGCCAGGGCAAAGAGGAGCAGGTTTTAAAGTGAAAGGCAGGCAGGTGTTGGGGAGGCAGTTACCGGGGC
AACGGGAACAGGGCGTTTCGGAGGTGGTTGCCATGGGGACCTGGATGCTGACGAAGGCTCGCGAGGCTGT
GAGCAGCCACAGTGCCCTGCTCAGAAGCCCCAAGCTCGTCAGTCAAGCCGGTTCTCCGTTTGCACTCAGG
AGCACGGGCAGGCGAGTGGCCCCTAGTTCTGGGGGCAGCGTGAAAAGACGGTATCGATAAGCTTGAGCCA
CCATGGAAGGTTTTGACGGGTCAGACTTTAGCCCTCCTGCCGATCTCGTGGGTGTGGACGGTGCCGTGAT
GCGGAACGTGGTGGACGTGACAATCAACGGCGACGTGACTGCACCACCTAAGGCAGCTCCTAGAAAATCT
GAGAGTGTGAAGAAAGTCCACTGGAACGACGTGGATCAGGGACCAAGCGAGAAGCCCGAAACAAGACAGG
AGAAGAGCAGGATCACCAGCGAGGGCGAGTACATCCCCCTGGACCAGATCGACATCAACGTGGACGACGG
GAGGATGGAAATTCCTACCACAGGAGTGGGTGCTAGCATGGCGGAAGGATCCGTCGCCAGGCAGCCTGAC
CTCTTGACCTGCGACGATGAGCCGATCCATATCCCCGGTGCCATCCAACCGCATGGACTGCTGCTCGCCC
TCGCCGCCGACATGACGATCGTTGCCGGCAGCGACAACCTTCCCGAACTCACCGGACTGGCGATCGGCGC
CCTGATCGGCCGCTCTGCGGCCGATGTCTTCGACTCGGAGACGCACAACCGTCTGACGATCGCCTTGGCC
GAGCCCGGGGCGGCCGTCGGAGCACCGATCACTGTCGGCTTCACGATGCGAAAGGACGCAGGCTTCATCG
GCTCCTGGCATCGCCATGATCAGCTCATCTTCCTGGAGCTGGAGCCTCCCCAGCGGGACGTCGCCGAGCC
GCAGGCGTTCTTCCGCCGCACCAACAGCGCCATCCGCCGCCTGCAGGCCGCCGAAACCTTGGAAAGCGCC
TGCGCCGCCGCGGCGCAAGAGGTGCGGAAGATTACCGGCTTCGATCGGGTGATGATCTATCGCTTCGCCT
CCGACTTCAGCGGGTCCGTGATCGCAGAGGATCGGTGCGCCGAGGTCGAGTCAAAACTAGGCCTGCACTA
TCCTGCCTCATTCATCCCGGCGCAGGCCCGTCGGCTCTATACCATCAACCCGGTACGGATCATTCCCGAC
ATCAATTATCGGCCGGTGCCGGTCACCCCAGACCTCAATCCGGTCACCGGGCGGCCGATTGATCTTAGCT
TCGCCATCCTGCGCAGCGTCTCGCCCAACCATCTGGAGTTCATGCGCAACATAGGCATGCACGGCACGAT
GTCGATCTCGATTTTGCGCGGCGAGCGACTGTGGGGATTGATCGTTTGCCATCACCGAACGCCGTACTAC
GTCGATCTCGATGGCCGCCAAGCCTGCAAGAGGGTCGCCGAGAGGCTGGCCACTCAGATCGGCGTGATGG
AAGAGGCCGTAGCCCGCGTCCAGTTTCGTGTCCGAGCAGTGATTGATCATCTAGGGATGCGAGTCTTTGG
AGTCTTCCTAATTTTCTTGGACATCATCCTCATGATCATTGATCTCAGTCTTCCAGGAAAAAGTGAATCT
TCACAATCCTTTTATGACGGGATGGCTTTGGCTCTTTCTTGTTATTTCATGCTGGATTTAGGATTAAGGA
TATTTGCCTACGGGCCCAAGAATTTCTTCACCAACCCCTGGGAGGTTGCTGATGGTTTGATTATCGTTGT
CACATTCGTCGTCACGATATTTTACACTGTGTTAGATGAATACGTGCAAGAAACAGGAGCCGATGGTTTG
GGGCAGTTGGTTGTGTTGGCCCGTTTGCTGCGTATCTTCAAGCTGACCCGCCACTTCGTGGCCCACCAAC
AAATGAAGGCTGAAGCCGCGGCCAAAGAAGCCGCGGCAAAGGAGGCAGCAGCGAAAGAAGCCGCGGCCAA
AGCCCATTCGAATTGCGAACATGAAGAGATCCACCTCGCCGGCTCGATCCAGCCGCATGGCGCGCTTCTG
GTCGTCAGCGAACATGATCATCGCGTCATCCAGGCCAGCGCCAACGCCGCGGAATTTCTGAATCTCGGAA
GCGTACTCGGCGTTCCGCTCGCCGAGATCGACGGCGATCTGTTGATCAAGATCCTGCCGCATCTCGATCC
CACCGCCGAAGGCATGCCGGTCGCGGTGCGCTGCCGGATCGGCAATCCCTCTACGGAGTACTGCGGTCTG
ATGCATCGGCCTCCGGAAGGCGGGCTGATCATCGAACTCGAACGTGCCGGCCCGTCGATCGATCTGTCAG
GCACGCTGGCGCCGGCGCTGGAGCGGATCCGCACGGCGGGTTCACTGCGCGCGCTGTGCGATGACACCGT
GCTGCTGTTTCAGCAGTGCACCGGCTACGACCGGGTGATGGTGTATCGTTTCGATGAGCAAGGCCACGGC
CTGGTATTCTCCGAGTGCCATGTGCCTGGGCTCGAATCCTATTTCGGCAACCGCTATCCGTCGTCGACTG
TCCCGCAGATGGCGCGGCAGCTGTACGTGCGGCAGCGCGTCCGCGTGCTGGTCGACGTCACCTATCAGCC
GGTGCCGCTGGAGCCGCGGCTGTCGCCGCTGACCGGGCGCGATCTCGACATGTCGGGCTGCTTCCTGCGC
TCGATGTCGCCGTGCCATCTGCAGTTCCTGAAGGACATGGGCGTGCGCGCCACCCTGGCGGTGTCGCTGG
TGGTCGGCGGCAAGCTGTGGGGCCTGGTTGTCTGTCACCATTATCTGCCGCGCTTCATCCGTTTCGAGCT
GCGGGCGATCTGCAAACGGCTCGCCGAAAGGATCGCGACGCGGATCACCGCGCTTGAGAGCTAAGAATTC
CGCTCGAGATAATCAACCTCTGGATTACAAAATTTGTGAAAGATTGACTGGTATTCTTAACTATGTTGCT
CCTTTTACGCTATGTGGATACGCTGCTTTAATGCCTTTGTATCATGCTATTGCTTCCCGTATGGCTTTCA
TTTTCTCCTCCTTGTATAAATCCTGGTTAGTTCTTGCCACGGCGGAACTCATCGCCGCCTGCCTTGCCCG
CTGCTGGACAGGGGCTCGGCTGTTGGGCACTGACAATTCCGTGGTGTTTATTTGTGAAATTTGTGATGCT
ATTGCTTTATTTGTAACCATCTAGCTTTATTTGTGAAATTTGTGATGCTATTGCTTTATTTGTAACCATT
ATAAGCTGCAATAAACAAGTTAACAACAACAATTGCATTCATTTTATGTTTCAGGTTCAGGGGGAGATGT
GGGAGGTTTTTTAAAGCGGCCGCAGGAACCCCTAGTGATGGAGTTGGCCACTCCCTCTCTGCGCGCTCGC
TCGCTCACTGAGGCCGGGCGACCAAAGGTCGCCCGACGCCCGGGCTTTGCCCGGGCGGCCTCAGTGAGCG
AGCGAGCGCGCAGCTGCCTGCAGGGGCGCCTGATGCGGTATTTTCTCCTTACGCATCTGTGCGGTATTTC
ACACCGCATA
[95 nt withheld, positions 3791-3885]
T
[46 nt withheld, positions 3887-3932]
C
[141 nt withheld, positions 3934-4074]
CCTTTGACGTTGGAGTCCACGTTCTTT
[37 nt withheld, positions 4102-4138]
ACTCTATCTCGGGCTATTCTTTTGATTTATAAGGGATTTTGCCGATTTCGGTCTATTGGTTAAAAAATGA
GCTGATTTAACAAAAATTTAACGCGAATTTTAACAAAATATTAACGTTTACAATTTTATGGTGCACTCTC
AGTACAATCTGCTCTGATGCCGCATAGTTAAGCCAGCCCCGACACCCGCCAACACCCGCTGACGCGCCCT
GACGGGCTTGTCTGCTCCCGGCATCCGCTTACAGACAAGCTGTGACCGTCTCCGGGAGCTGCATGTGTCA
GAGGTTTTCACCGTCATCACCGAAACGCGCGAGACGAAAGGGCCTCGTGATACGCCTATTTTTATAGGTT
AATGTCATGATAATAATGGTTTCTTAGACGTCAGGTGGCACTTTTCGGGGAAATGTGCGCGGAACCCCTA
TTTGTTTATTTTTCTAAATACATTCAAATATGTATCCGCTCATGAGACAATAACCCTGATAAATGCTTCA
ATAATATTGAAAAAGGAAGAGTATGAGTATTCAACATTTCCGTGTCGCCCTTATTCCCTTTTTTGCGGCA
TTTTGCCTTCCTGTTTTTGCTCACCCAGAAACGCTGGTGAAAGTAAAAGATGCTGAAGATCAGTTGGGTG
CACGAGTGGGTTACATCGAACTGGATCTCAACAGCGGTAAGATCCTTGAGAGTTTTCGCCCCGAAGAACG
TTTTCCAATGATGAGCACTTTTAAAGTTCTGCTATGTGGCGCGGTATTATCCCGTATTGACGCCGGGCAA
GAGCAACTCGGTCGCCGCATACACTATTCTCAGAATGACTTGGTTGAGTACTCACCAGTCACAGAAAAGC
ATCTTACGGATGGCATGACAGTAAGAGAATTATGCAGTGCTGCCATAACCATGAGTGATAACACTGCGGC
CAACTTACTTCTGACAACGATCGGAGGACCGAAGGAGCTAACCGCTTTTTTGCACAACATGGGGGATCAT
GTAACTCGCCTTGATCGTTGGGAACCGGAGCTGAATGAAGCCATACCAAACGACGAGCGTGACACCACGA
TGCCTGTAGCAATGGCAACAACGTTGCGCAAACTATTAACTGGCGAACTACTTACTCTAGCTTCCCGGCA
ACAATTAATAGACTGGATGGAGGCGGATAAAGTTGCAGGACCACTTCTGCGCTCGGCCCTTCCGGCTGGC
TGGTTTATTGCTGATAAATCTGGAGCCGGTGAGCGTGGGTCTCGCGGTATCATTGCAGCACTGGGGCCAG
ATGGTAAGCCCTCCCGTATCGTAGTTATCTACACGACGGGGAGTCAGGCAACTATGGATGAACGAAATAG
ACAGATCGCTGAGATAGGTGCCTCACTGATTAAGCATTGGTAACTGTCAGACCAAGTTTACTCATATATA
CTTTAGATTGATTTAAAACTTCATTTTTAATTTAAAAGGATCTAGGTGAAGATCCTTTTTGATAATCTCA
TGACCAAAATCCCTTAACGTGAGTTTTCGTTCCACTGAGCGTCAGACCCCGTAGAAAAGATCAAAGGATC
TTCTTGAGATCCTTTTTTTCTGCGCGTAATCTGCTGCTTGCAAACAAAAAAACCACCGCTACCAGCGGTG
GTTTGTTTGCCGGATCAAGAGCTACCAACTCTTTTTCCGAAGGTAACTGGCTTCAGCAGAGCGCAGATAC
CAAATACTGTTCTTCTAGTGTAGCCGTAGTTAGGCCACCACTTCAAGAACTCTGTAGCACCGCCTACATA
CCTCGCTCTGCTAATCCTGTTACCAGTGGCTGCTGCCAGTGGCGATAAGTCGTGTCTTACCGGGTTGGAC
TCAAGACGATAGTTACCGGATAAGGCGCAGCGGTCGGGCTGAACGGGGGGTTCGTGCACACAGCCCAGCT
TGGAGCGAACGACCTACACCGAACTGAGATACCTACAGCGTGAGCTATGAGAAAGCGCCACGCTTCCCGA
AGGGAGAAAGGCGGACAGGTATCCGGTAAGCGGCAGGGTCGGAACAGGAGAGCGCACGAGGGAGCTTCCA
GGGGGAAACGCCTGGTATCTTTATAGTCCTGTCGGGTTTCGCCACCTCTGACTTGAGCGTCGATTTTTGT
GATGCTCGTCAGGGGGGCGGAGCCTATGGAAAAACGCCAGCAACGCGGCCTTTTTACGGTTCCTGGCCTT
TTGCTGGCCTTTTGCTCACATGTCCTGCAGGCAGCTGCGCGCTCGCTCGCTCACTGAGGCCGCCCGGGCG
TCGGGCG
